Addgene plasmid #107074: pMD-MsePCNA2
Purpose: M. sedula PCNA2
Depositing lab: Teruyuki Nagamune. Depositing organization: The University of Tokyo. Publication: Three proliferating cell nuclear antigen homologues from Metallosphaera sedula form a head-to-tail heterotrimer. Iwata F, Hirakawa H, Nagamune T. Sci Rep. 2016 May 27;6:26588. doi: 10.1038/srep26588. PubMed 27228945.
Backbone
  Vector backbone: pMD20
  Backbone manufacturer: Takara Bio
  Backbone size w/o insert (bp): 2700
  Total vector size (bp): 3500
  Vector type: Cloning vector
Growth in bacteria
  Bacterial resistance: Ampicillin, 100 μg/mL
  Growth temperature: 37°C
  Growth strain: DH5alpha
  Copy number: High Copy
Gene/Insert
  Gene/Insert name: M. sedula PCNA2 (alt names: MsePCNA2; Msed_1792)
  Species: Synthetic; Metallosphaera sedula
  Insert size (bp): 770
  GenBank ID: WP_012021734
  Promoter: SP6, lac
  Cloning method: Unknown
  Sequencing primers: 5′ SP6; 3′ M13 (-40)
Terms and licenses: Academic/Nonprofit Terms; Industry Terms: Not Available to Industry
How to cite: pMD-MsePCNA2 was a gift from Teruyuki Nagamune (Addgene plasmid # 107074 ; http://n2t.net/addgene:107074 ; RRID:Addgene_107074)
