[The description below was written by a language model from this plasmid's Addgene catalogue record and pLannotate feature annotations shown in this document.]
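Description:
pMD-MsePCNA2 is a small bacterial cloning plasmid of about 3.5 kb, built on the Takara pMD20 backbone, a pUC-type vector. It replicates in E. coli from a high-copy ColE1/pUC origin and is selected with ampicillin through a bla (β-lactamase) gene driven by its own promoter. The annotation also finds short remnants of the pBR322 bom and rop regions and a lacI fragment. These are vestigial backbone sequences rather than functional elements.

The insert is a roughly 770 bp coding sequence for PCNA2 (Msed_1792) from the thermoacidophilic archaeon Metallosphaera sedula. The species field lists it as synthetic, which suggests a synthesised gene. The automated annotation labels the open reading frame by homology to the Saccharolobus solfataricus PCNA2 sliding-clamp subunit, which is a related protein rather than the actual source. PCNA proteins form ring-shaped clamps that tether DNA polymerase and other replication factors to DNA, and in these archaea three distinct homologues assemble into a heterotrimer.

The gene sits within the split pUC multiple cloning site, interrupting lacZα. It is flanked by an SP6 promoter fragment and the lac promoter/operator with its CAP site. In the feature table the coding sequence lies on the minus strand, opposite to both of these promoters, so the plasmid appears to serve as a storage and sequencing clone rather than an expression construct. No tags are annotated, and the cloning method is not recorded. Its likely use is as a source template for subcloning MsePCNA2 into expression vectors for studies of PCNA heterotrimer assembly.
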