Features (pLannotate 1.2.2; 14 found; start..end, strand, type, name):
     23..40      +  promoter       SP6 promoter (fragment): promoter for bacteriophage SP6 RNA polymerase
     45..79      -  misc_feature   MCS (fragment): pUC18/19 multiple cloning site
    122..853     -  CDS            pcn2: PCNA2_SACS2 - Also known as pcnA-2. Experimental evidence at protein level: Swiss-Prot protein existence level 1. One of the sliding clamp subunits that acts as a moving platform for DNA processing. Responsible for tethering the catalytic subunit of DNA polymerase to DNA during high-speed replication. Heterotrimer stimulates the Holliday junction resolvase Hjc. DNA polymerase I, DNA ligase and the flap endonuclease may be constitutively associated with the PCNA heterotrimer forming a scanning complex able to couple DNA synthesis and Okazaki fragment maturation. From Saccharolobus solfataricus
    882..908     -  misc_feature   MCS (fragment): pUC18/19 multiple cloning site
    905..1062    +  CDS            lacZα (fragment): LacZα fragment of β-galactosidase; lacZ fragment
   1067..1166    -  misc_feature   bom (fragment): basis of mobility region from pBR322
   1268..1303    -  CDS            rop (fragment): Rop protein, which maintains plasmids at low copy number; rop
   1398..1502    +  promoter       AmpR promoter: bla
   1503..2363    +  CDS            AmpR: β-lactamase; bla; confers resistance to ampicillin, carbenicillin, and related antibiotics
   2534..3122    +  rep_origin     ori: high-copy-number ColE1/pMB1/pBR322/pUC origin of replication
   3305..3397    +  CDS            lacI (fragment): lac repressor; lacI; The lac repressor binds to the lac operator to inhibit transcription in E. coli. This inhibition can be relieved by adding lactose or isopropyl-β-D-thiogalactopyranoside (IPTG).
   3410..3431    +  protein_bind   CAP binding site: CAP binding activates transcription in the presence of cAMP. E. coli catabolite activator protein
   3446..3476    +  promoter       lac promoter: promoter for the E. coli lac operon
   3484..3500    +  protein_bind   lac operator: The lac repressor binds to the lac operator to inhibit transcription in E. coli. This inhibition can be relieved by adding lactose or isopropyl-β-D-thiogalactopyranoside (IPTG). lac repressor encoded by lacI
>Addgene plasmid #107074 | pMD-MsePCNA2 | addgene full sequence | sequence record 204679 | Addgene NGS Result
ATGACCATGATTACGCCAAGCTATTTAGGTGACACTATAGGGGAAAGCTTGCATGCCTGCAGGTCGACTC
TAGAGGATCTACTAGTCATATGGATTCATGCCATGGCATGCCGGATCCCGATTCCGCACGCGGTGCAATA
TAGAAGTCGCCGTAGCCTTCCTGCGGCAGTTCGAAACGCAGCTTAATCGGCAGCTGGGAACCAAACATCA
GTTCAACGATGTCGGAAGAGTTGCGCATCTTCGCGGTCTTAACCAGGTAGTCCATGCCGTAGGTGCCCTT
AGCGTCCGCACCGGTCGCTTCCAGCAGAGTACCGGATTCTTCGGACAGCTCCACCTTGCTAGAACCAACG
TCGCCCTCAACCATGAAAGTCAGTTTACCACCCTCCGCAGACAGGGTCAGCGCGTCACCCAGGTCGCCCA
GGATCTGCATAACGTTGGAAAAGGTAGAGGTCAGCATTTTCGCCTTGAACGCGAACTCCAGTTTGATGGA
CGGCAGAGACGGTTCCTCGCCCATCAGGATCGGCAGATAAAAGGTGCGCTCAAAGTCACCGTCCAGAGTG
ATCATCAGACGGTCCTCACCAGACTGGAAGGTCAGAGAGTCGTTCTTCTTCACGTTTTTCAGGCTCGCGA
TGATCTCCTCCAGCTTCACGGTAACGGTTTCTTTCTCTGCGCTTTCGTACTCGTGGAAGTACGCCTGCGG
GATGAAGATGTCGATCAGCGCAACACGTGCCGGGTCAACACCGCTCAGACGAACACCTTCTTTGGTACCG
ATCAGGGTAATCTCCGGCATAAACTCGCCGATGGTACGGAAGATGGTCGCCATAGAGTTCGCGTCGATAA
CTTTGAATTTCATCATATGGGATTCCCATGGCATGCCAATCGGATCCCCGGGTACCGAGCTCGAATTCAC
TGGCCGTCGTTTTACAACGTCGTGACTGGGAAAACCCTGGCGTTACCCAACTTAATCGCCTTGCAGCACA
TCCCCCTTTCGCCAGCTGGCGTAATAGCGAAGAGGCCCGCACCGATCGCCCTTCCCAACAGTTGCGCAGC
CTGAATGGCGAATGGCCCTGATGCGGTATTTTCTCCTTACGCATCTGTGCGGTATTTCACACCGCATATA
GTGCACTCTCAGTACAATCTGCTCTGATGCCGCATAGTTAAGCCAGCCCCGACACCCGCCAACACCCGCT
GACGCGCCCTGACGGGCTTGTCTGCTCCCGGCATCCGCTTACAGACAAGCTGTGACCGTCTCCGGGAGCT
GCATGTGTCAGAGGTTTTCACCGTCATCACCGAAACGCGCGAGACGAAAGGGCCTCGTGATACGCCTATT
TTTATAGGTTAATGTCATGATAATAATGGTTTCTTAGACGTCAGGTGGCACTTTTCGGGGAAATGTGCGC
GGAACCCCTATTTGTTTATTTTTCTAAATACATTCAAATATGTATCCGCTCATGAGACAATAACCCTGAT
AAATGCTTCAATAATATTGAAAAAGGAAGAGTATGAGTATTCAACATTTCCGTGTCGCCCTTATTCCCTT
TTTTGCGGCATTTTGCCTTCCTGTTTTTGCTCACCCAGAAACGCTGGTGAAAGTAAAAGATGCTGAAGAT
CAGTTGGGTGCACGAGTGGGTTACATCGAACTGGATCTCAACAGCGGTAAGATCCTTGAGAGTTTTCGCC
CCGAAGAACGTTTTCCAATGATGAGCACTTTTAAAGTTCTGCTATGTGGCGCGGTATTATCCCGTATTGA
CGCCGGGCAAGAGCAACTCGGTCGCCGCATACACTATTCTCAGAATGACTTGGTTGAGTACTCACCAGTC
ACAGAAAAGCATCTTACGGATGGCATGACAGTAAGAGAATTATGCAGTGCTGCCATAACCATGAGTGATA
ACACTGCGGCCAACTTACTTCTGACAACGATCGGAGGACCGAAGGAGCTAACCGCTTTTTTGCACAACAT
GGGGGATCATGTAACTCGCCTTGATCGTTGGGAACCGGAGCTGAATGAAGCCATACCAAACGACGAGCGT
GACACCACGATGCCTGTAGCAATGGCAACAACGTTGCGCAAACTATTAACTGGCGAACTACTTACTCTAG
CTTCCCGGCAACAATTAATAGACTGGATGGAGGCGGATAAAGTTGCAGGACCACTTCTGCGCTCGGCCCT
TCCGGCTGGCTGGTTTATTGCTGATAAATCTGGAGCCGGTGAGCGTGGGTCTCGCGGTATCATTGCAGCA
CTGGGGCCAGATGGTAAGCCCTCCCGTATCGTAGTTATCTACACGACGGGGAGTCAGGCAACTATGGATG
AACGAAATAGACAGATCGCTGAGATAGGTGCCTCACTGATTAAGCATTGGTAACTGTCAGACCAAGTTTA
CTCATATATACTTTAGATTGATTTAAAACTTCATTTTTAATTTAAAAGGATCTAGGTGAAGATCCTTTTT
GATAATCTCATGACCAAAATCCCTTAACGTGAGTTTTCGTTCCACTGAGCGTCAGACCCCGTAGAAAAGA
TCAAAGGATCTTCTTGAGATCCTTTTTTTCTGCGCGTAATCTGCTGCTTGCAAACAAAAAAACCACCGCT
ACCAGCGGTGGTTTGTTTGCCGGATCAAGAGCTACCAACTCTTTTTCCGAAGGTAACTGGCTTCAGCAGA
GCGCAGATACCAAATACTGTTCTTCTAGTGTAGCCGTAGTTAGGCCACCACTTCAAGAACTCTGTAGCAC
CGCCTACATACCTCGCTCTGCTAATCCTGTTACCAGTGGCTGCTGCCAGTGGCGATAAGTCGTGTCTTAC
CGGGTTGGACTCAAGACGATAGTTACCGGATAAGGCGCAGCGGTCGGGCTGAACGGGGGGTTCGTGCACA
CAGCCCAGCTTGGAGCGAACGACCTACACCGAACTGAGATACCTACAGCGTGAGCTATGAGAAAGCGCCA
CGCTTCCCGAAGGGAGAAAGGCGGACAGGTATCCGGTAAGCGGCAGGGTCGGAACAGGAGAGCGCACGAG
GGAGCTTCCAGGGGGAAACGCCTGGTATCTTTATAGTCCTGTCGGGTTTCGCCACCTCTGACTTGAGCGT
CGATTTTTGTGATGCTCGTCAGGGGGGCGGAGCCTATGGAAAAACGCCAGCAACGCGGCCTTTTTACGGT
TCCTGGCCTTTTGCTGGCCTTTTGCTCACATGTTCTTTCCTGCGTTATCCCCTGATTCTGTGGATAACCG
TATTACCGCCTTTGAGTGAGCTGATACCGCTCGCCGCAGCCGAACGACCGAGCGCAGCGAGTCAGTGAGC
GAGGAAGCGGAAGAGCGCCCAATACGCAAACCGCCTCTCCCCGCGCGTTGGCCGATTCATTAATGCAGCT
GGCACGACAGGTTTCCCGACTGGAAAGCGGGCAGTGAGCGCAACGCAATTAATGTGAGTTAGCTCACTCA
TTAGGCACCCCAGGCTTTACACTTTATGCTTCCGGCTCGTATGTTGTGTGGAATTGTGAGCGGATAACAA
TTTCACACAGGAAACAGCT
